Addgene plasmid #197227: pH2B-iRFP670-N1
Purpose: Expresses the fusion protein of H2B-iRFP670 in mammalian cells
Depositing lab: Kiryl Piatkevich. Depositing organization: Westlake University. Publication: Quantitative assessment of near-infrared fluorescent proteins. Zhang H, Papadaki S, Sun X, Wang X, Drobizhev M, Yao L, Rehbock M, Koster RW, Wu L, Namikawa K, Piatkevich KD. Nat Methods. 2023 Sep 4. doi: 10.1038/s41592-023-01975-z. PubMed 37666982.
Backbone
  Vector backbone: pN1
  Vector type: Mammalian Expression
Growth in bacteria
  Bacterial resistance: Kanamycin, 50 μg/mL
  Growth temperature: 37°C
  Growth strain: NEB Stable
  Copy number: High Copy
Gene/Insert
  Gene/Insert name: H2B-iRFP670
  Species: M. musculus (mouse)
  Cloning method: Gibson Cloning
Terms and licenses: Academic/Nonprofit Terms; Industry Terms: Not Available to Industry
Depositor comments: Please visit https://www.researchsquare.com/article/rs-797586/v1 for preprint.
How to cite: pH2B-iRFP670-N1 was a gift from Kiryl Piatkevich (Addgene plasmid # 197227 ; http://n2t.net/addgene:197227 ; RRID:Addgene_197227)
