[The description below was written by a language model from this plasmid's Addgene catalogue record and pLannotate feature annotations shown in this document.]
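Description:
pH2B-iRFP670-N1 is a mammalian expression plasmid of about 5.3 kb built on a pN1-type backbone, in which a fluorescent protein sits downstream of the cloning site so that a partner protein is fused to its N-terminus. It is maintained in E. coli as a high-copy plasmid through a ColE1/pUC-type origin and selected with kanamycin. The resistance cassette is the dual-purpose NeoR/KanR gene (Tn5 aminoglycoside phosphotransferase). A bacterial bla-type promoter placed directly ahead of an SV40 enhancer/early promoter drives it, and an HSV TK polyadenylation signal terminates it, so the same gene can give kanamycin resistance in bacteria and G418 resistance in transfected mammalian cells. An f1 origin is also present. The short annotated fragments of large T antigen, ble and bGH poly(A) appear to be partial matches to backbone sequence rather than functional parts.

The payload is a single transcription unit. The human cytomegalovirus immediate-early enhancer and promoter drive a histone H2B coding sequence, followed after a short linker by iRFP670, with an SV40 polyadenylation signal at the 3' end. iRFP670 is a constitutively fluorescent near-infrared protein derived from a Rhodopseudomonas palustris bacteriophytochrome, and it needs biliverdin as its chromophore. Fusion to H2B incorporates the fluorophore into chromatin, producing a nuclear near-infrared label. The catalogue entry lists the insert species as mouse, whereas the sequence annotation matches the H2B portion to human HIST1H2BJ, and the record does not resolve this discrepancy. The plasmid was deposited with a study that quantitatively compared near-infrared fluorescent proteins, and its stated purpose is to express the H2B-iRFP670 fusion in mammalian cells.
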