Features (pLannotate 1.2.2; 15 found; start..end, strand, type, name):
     68..371     +  enhancer       CMV enhancer: human cytomegalovirus immediate early enhancer
    372..575     +  promoter       CMV promoter: human cytomegalovirus (CMV) immediate early promoter
    598..659     +  misc_feature   MCS (fragment): multiple cloning site
    664..1041    +  CDS            H2B: human histone H2B; HIST1H2BJ
   1054..1986    +  CDS            iRFP670: iRFP670 is a basic (constitutively fluorescent) near ir fluorescent protein published in 2013, derived from Rhodopseudomonas palustris CGA009. It has low acid sensitivity. It requires the cofactor biliverdin for fluorescence.
   2005..2088    +  CDS            large T antigen (fragment): large T antigen from SV40 (simian virus 40)
   2111..2232    +  polyA_signal   SV40 poly(A) signal: SV40 polyadenylation signal
   2266..2694    -  rep_origin     f1 ori (sequence partly withheld): f1 bacteriophage origin of replication; arrow indicates direction of (+) strand synthesis
   2721..2825    +  promoter       AmpR promoter: bla
   2827..3184    +  promoter       SV40 promoter: SV40 enhancer and early promoter
   3219..4013    +  CDS            NeoR/KanR: aminoglycoside phosphotransferase from Tn5; aph(3')-II (or nptII); confers resistance to neomycin, kanamycin, and G418 (Geneticin®)
   4034..4186    +  CDS            ble (fragment): BLE_KLEPN - Experimental evidence at protein level: Swiss-Prot protein existence level 1. Binding protein with a strong affinity to the bleomycin family of antibiotics. Binds to CL990; an antimitotic-antibiotic compound. From Klebsiella pneumoniae.
   4245..4292    +  polyA_signal   HSV TK poly(A) signal: herpes simplex virus thymidine kinase polyadenylation signal (Cole and Stacy, 1985)
   4383..4399    -  polyA_signal   bGH poly(A) signal (fragment): bovine growth hormone polyadenylation signal
   4621..5209    +  rep_origin     ori: high-copy-number ColE1/pMB1/pBR322/pUC origin of replication
>Addgene plasmid #197227 | pH2B-iRFP670-N1 | addgene full sequence | sequence record 388125 | Addgene NGS Result
CATGCATTAGTTATTAATAGTAATCAATTACGGGGTCATTAGTTCATAGCCCATATATGGAGTTCCGCGT
TACATAACTTACGGTAAATGGCCCGCCTGGCTGACCGCCCAACGACCCCCGCCCATTGACGTCAATAATG
ACGTATGTTCCCATAGTAACGCCAATAGGGACTTTCCATTGACGTCAATGGGTGGAGTATTTACGGTAAA
CTGCCCACTTGGCAGTACATCAAGTGTATCATATGCCAAGTACGCCCCCTATTGACGTCAATGACGGTAA
ATGGCCCGCCTGGCATTATGCCCAGTACATGACCTTATGGGACTTTCCTACTTGGCAGTACATCTACGTA
TTAGTCATCGCTATTACCATGGTGATGCGGTTTTGGCAGTACATCAATGGGCGTGGATAGCGGTTTGACT
CACGGGGATTTCCAAGTCTCCACCCCATTGACGTCAATGGGAGTTTGTTTTGGCACCAAAATCAACGGGA
CTTTCCAAAATGTCGTAACAACTCCGCCCCATTGACGCAAATGGGCGGTAGGCGTGTACGGTGGGAGGTC
TATATAAGCAGAGCTGGTTTAGTGAACCGTCAGATCCGCTAGCGCTACCGGACTCAGATCTCGAGCTCAA
GCTTCGAATTCTGCAGTCGACGGTACCGCCACCATGCCAGAGCCAGCGAAGTCTGCTCCCGCCCCGAAAA
AGGGCTCCAAGAAGGCGGTGACTAAGGCGCAGAAGAAAGGCGGCAAGAAGCGCAAGCGCAGCCGCAAGGA
GAGCTATTCCATCTATGTGTACAAGGTTCTGAAGCAGGTCCACCCTGACACCGGCATTTCGTCCAAGGCC
ATGGGCATCATGAATTCGTTTGTGAACGACATTTTCGAGCGCATCGCAGGTGAGGCTTCCCGCCTGGCGC
ATTACAACAAGCGCTCGACCATCACCTCCAGGGAGATCCAGACGGCCGTGCGCCTGCTGCTGCCTGGGGA
GTTGGCCAAGCACGCCGTGTCCGAGGGTACTAAGGCCATCACCAAGTACACCAGCGCTAAGGATCCACCG
GTCATGGCGCGTAAGGTCGATCTCACCTCCTGCGATCGCGAGCCGATCCACATCCCCGGCAGCATTCAGC
CGTGCGGCTGCCTGCTAGCCTGCGACGCGCAGGCGGTGCGGATCACGCGCATTACGGAAAATGCCGGCGC
GTTCTTTGGACGCGAAACTCCGCGGGTCGGTGAGCTACTCGCCGATTACTTCGGCGAGACCGAAGCCCAT
GCGCTGCGCAACGCACTGGCGCAGTCCTCCGATCCAAAGCGACCGGCGCTGATCTTCGGTTGGCGCGACG
GCCTGACCGGCCGCACCTTCGACATCTCACTGCATCGCCATGACGGTACATCGATCATCGAGTTCGAGCC
TGCGGCGGCCGAACAGGCCGACAATCCGCTGCGGCTGACGCGGCAGATCATCGCGCGCACCAAAGAACTG
AAGTCGCTCGAAGAGATGGCCGCACGGGTGCCGCGCTATCTGCAGGCGATGCTCGGCTATCACCGCGTGA
TGTTGTACCGCTTCGCGGACGACGGCTCCGGGATGGTGATCGGCGAGGCGAAGCGCAGCGACCTCGAGAG
CTTTCTCGGTCAGCACTTTCCGGCGTCGCTGGTCCCGCAGCAGGCGCGGCTACTGTACTTGAAGAACGCG
ATCCGCGTGGTCTCGGATTCGCGCGGCATCAGCAGCCGGATCGTGCCCGAGCACGACGCCTCCGGCGCCG
CGCTCGATCTGTCGTTCGCGCACCTGCGCAGCATCTCGCCCTGCCATCTCGAATTTCTGCGGAACATGGG
CGTCAGCGCCTCGATGTCGCTGTCGATCATCATTGACGGCACGCTATGGGGATTGATCATCTGTCATCAT
TACGAGCCGCGTGCCGTGCCGATGGCGCAGCGCGTCGCGGCCGAAATGTTCGCCGACTTCTTATCGCTGC
ACTTCACCGCCGCCCACCACCAACGCTAGGCGGCCGCGACTCTAGATCATAATCAGCCATACCACATTTG
TAGAGGTTTTACTTGCTTTAAAAAACCTCCCACACCTCCCCCTGAACCTGAAACATAAAATGAATGCAAT
TGTTGTTGTTAACTTGTTTATTGCAGCTTATAATGGTTACAAATAAAGCAATAGCATCACAAATTTCACA
AATAAAGCATTTTTTTCACTGCATTCTAGTTGTGGTTTGTCCAAACTCATCAATGTATCTTAAGGCGTAA
ATTGTAAGCGTTAATATTTTGTTAAAATTCGCGTTAAATTTTTGTTAAATCAGCTCATTTTTTAACCAAT
AGGCCGAAATCGGCAAAATCCCTTATAAATCAAAAGAATAGACCGAGATAGGGT
[37 nt withheld, positions 2365-2401]
AAAGAACGTGGACTCCAACGTCAAAGG
[49 nt withheld, positions 2429-2477]
T
[91 nt withheld, positions 2479-2569]
G
[124 nt withheld, positions 2571-2694]
CAGGTGGCACTTTTCGGGGAAATGTGCGCGGAACCCCTATTTGTTTATTTTTCTAAATACATTCAAATAT
GTATCCGCTCATGAGACAATAACCCTGATAAATGCTTCAATAATATTGAAAAAGGAAGAGTCCTGAGGCG
GAAAGAACCAGCTGTGGAATGTGTGTCAGTTAGGGTGTGGAAAGTCCCCAGGCTCCCCAGCAGGCAGAAG
TATGCAAAGCATGCATCTCAATTAGTCAGCAACCAGGTGTGGAAAGTCCCCAGGCTCCCCAGCAGGCAGA
AGTATGCAAAGCATGCATCTCAATTAGTCAGCAACCATAGTCCCGCCCCTAACTCCGCCCATCCCGCCCC
TAACTCCGCCCAGTTCCGCCCATTCTCCGCCCCATGGCTGACTAATTTTTTTTATTTATGCAGAGGCCGA
GGCCGCCTCGGCCTCTGAGCTATTCCAGAAGTAGTGAGGAGGCTTTTTTGGAGGCCTAGGCTTTTGCAAA
GATCGATCAAGAGACAGGATGAGGATCGTTTCGCATGATTGAACAAGATGGATTGCACGCAGGTTCTCCG
GCCGCTTGGGTGGAGAGGCTATTCGGCTATGACTGGGCACAACAGACAATCGGCTGCTCTGATGCCGCCG
TGTTCCGGCTGTCAGCGCAGGGGCGCCCGGTTCTTTTTGTCAAGACCGACCTGTCCGGTGCCCTGAATGA
ACTGCAAGACGAGGCAGCGCGGCTATCGTGGCTGGCCACGACGGGCGTTCCTTGCGCAGCTGTGCTCGAC
GTTGTCACTGAAGCGGGAAGGGACTGGCTGCTATTGGGCGAAGTGCCGGGGCAGGATCTCCTGTCATCTC
ACCTTGCTCCTGCCGAGAAAGTATCCATCATGGCTGATGCAATGCGGCGGCTGCATACGCTTGATCCGGC
TACCTGCCCATTCGACCACCAAGCGAAACATCGCATCGAGCGAGCACGTACTCGGATGGAAGCCGGTCTT
GTCGATCAGGATGATCTGGACGAAGAGCATCAGGGGCTCGCGCCAGCCGAACTGTTCGCCAGGCTCAAGG
CGAGCATGCCCGACGGCGAGGATCTCGTCGTGACCCATGGCGATGCCTGCTTGCCGAATATCATGGTGGA
AAATGGCCGCTTTTCTGGATTCATCGACTGTGGCCGGCTGGGTGTGGCGGACCGCTATCAGGACATAGCG
TTGGCTACCCGTGATATTGCTGAAGAGCTTGGCGGCGAATGGGCTGACCGCTTCCTCGTGCTTTACGGTA
TCGCCGCTCCCGATTCGCAGCGCATCGCCTTCTATCGCCTTCTTGACGAGTTCTTCTGAGCGGGACTCTG
GGGTTCGAAATGACCGACCAAGCGACGCCCAACCTGCCATCACGAGATTTCGATTCCACCGCCGCCTTCT
ATGAAAGGTTGGGCTTCGGAATCGTTTTCCGGGACGCCGGCTGGATGATCCTCCAGCGCGGGGATCTCAT
GCTGGAGTTCTTCGCCCACCCTAGGGGGAGGCTAACTGAAACACGGAAGGAGACAATACCGGAAGGAACC
CGCGCTATGACGGCAATAAAAAGACAGAATAAAACGCACGGTGTTGGGTCGTTTGTTCATAAACGCGGGG
TTCGGTCCCAGGGCTGGCACTCTGTCGATACCCCACCGAGACCCCATTGGGGCCAATACGCCCGCGTTTC
TTCCTTTTCCCCACCCCACCCCCCAAGTTCGGGTGAAGGCCCAGGGCTCGCAGCCAACGTCGGGGCGGCA
GGCCCTGCCATAGCCTCAGGTTACTCATATATACTTTAGATTGATTTAAAACTTCATTTTTAATTTAAAA
GGATCTAGGTGAAGATCCTTTTTGATAATCTCATGACCAAAATCCCTTAACGTGAGTTTTCGTTCCACTG
AGCGTCAGACCCCGTAGAAAAGATCAAAGGATCTTCTTGAGATCCTTTTTTTCTGCGCGTAATCTGCTGC
TTGCAAACAAAAAAACCACCGCTACCAGCGGTGGTTTGTTTGCCGGATCAAGAGCTACCAACTCTTTTTC
CGAAGGTAACTGGCTTCAGCAGAGCGCAGATACCAAATACTGTTCTTCTAGTGTAGCCGTAGTTAGGCCA
CCACTTCAAGAACTCTGTAGCACCGCCTACATACCTCGCTCTGCTAATCCTGTTACCAGTGGCTGCTGCC
AGTGGCGATAAGTCGTGTCTTACCGGGTTGGACTCAAGACGATAGTTACCGGATAAGGCGCAGCGGTCGG
GCTGAACGGGGGGTTCGTGCACACAGCCCAGCTTGGAGCGAACGACCTACACCGAACTGAGATACCTACA
GCGTGAGCTATGAGAAAGCGCCACGCTTCCCGAAGGGAGAAAGGCGGACAGGTATCCGGTAAGCGGCAGG
GTCGGAACAGGAGAGCGCACGAGGGAGCTTCCAGGGGGAAACGCCTGGTATCTTTATAGTCCTGTCGGGT
TTCGCCACCTCTGACTTGAGCGTCGATTTTTGTGATGCTCGTCAGGGGGGCGGAGCCTATGGAAAAACGC
CAGCAACGCGGCCTTTTTACGGTTCCTGGCCTTTTGCTGGCCTTTTGCTCACATGTTCTTTCCTGCGTTA
TCCCCTGATTCTGTGGATAACCGTATTACCGC
